>Addgene plasmid #129933 | pRDAX-466 N-Tag UnaG[2] L20 FKBP mCherry | depositor full sequence | sequence record 249311 | Full Sequence
GCCTGCCTCCAGGCCTCAATATTGGCCATTAGCCATATTATTCATTGGTTATATAGCATAAATCAATATT
GGCTATTGGCCATTGCATACGTTGTATCTATATCATAATATGTACATTTATATTGGCTCATGTCCAATAT
GACCGCCATGTTGGCATTGATTATTGACTAGTTATTAATAGTAATCAATTACGGGGTCATTAGTTCATAG
CCCATATATGGAGTTCCGCGTTACATAACTTACGGTAAATGGCCCGCCTGGCTGACCGCCCAACGACCCC
CGCCCATTGACGTCAATAATGACGTATGTTCCCATAGTAACGCCAATAGGGACTTTCCATTGACGTCAAT
GGGTGGAGTATTTACGGTAAACTGCCCACTTGGCAGTACATCAAGTGTATCATATGCCAAGTCCGCCCCC
TATTGACGTCAATGACGGTAAATGGCCCGCCTGGCATTATGCCCAGTACATGACCTTACGGGACTTTCCT
ACTTGGCAGTACATCTACGTATTAGTCATCGCTATTACCATGGTGATGCGGTTTTGGCAGTACACCAATG
GGCGTGGATAGCGGTTTGACTCACGGGGATTTCCAAGTCTCCACCCCATTGACGTCAATGGGAGTTTGTT
TTGGCACCAAAATCAACGGGACTTTCCAAAATGTCGTAATAACCCCGCCCCGTTGACGCAAATGGGCGGT
AGGCGTGTACGGTGGGAGGTCTATATAAGCAGAGCTCGTTTAGTGAACCGTCAGATCACTAGAAGCTTTA
TTGCGGTAGTTTATCACAGTTAAATTGCTAACGCAGTCAGTGCTTCTGACACAACAGTCTCGAACTTAAG
CTGCAGAAGTTGGTCGTGAGGCACTGGGCAGGTAAGTATCAAGGTTACAAGACAGGTTTAAGGAGACCAA
TAGAAACTGGGCTTGTCGAGACAGAGAAGACTCTTGCGTTTCTGATAGGCACCTATTGGTCTTACTGACA
TCCACTTTGCCTTTCTCTCCACAGGTGTCCACTCCCAGGCCACCATGGGGGTGAAGTCTGTGGTGAATCT
GGTAGGCGAGAAACTCGTGTACGTCCAGAAGTGGGATGGGAAGGAAACCACGTATGTGCGAGAGATCAAG
GACGGGAAGTTGGTTGTCACCCTGACCATGGGCGATGTGGTTGCTGTGCGCTCATATCGGAGAGCCACTG
AAGGGAGTCCTGGCGGTGGATCCGGAGGCTCTGGGAGCTCTGCCAGCGGTGGCAGCACCTCCGGAGTGCA
GGTGGAAACCATCTCCCCAGGAGACGGGCGCACCTTCCCCAAGCGCGGCCAGACCTGCGTGGTGCACTAC
ACCGGGATGCTTGAAGATGGAAAGAAATTTGATTCCTCCCGGGACAGAAACAAGCCCTTTAAGTTTATGC
TAGGCAAGCAGGAGGTGATCCGAGGCTGGGAAGAAGGGGTTGCCCAGATGAGTGTGGGTCAGAGAGCCAA
ACTGACTATATCTCCAGATTATGCCTATGGTGCCACTGGGCACCCAGGCATCATCCCACCACATGCCACT
CTCGTCTTCGATGTGGAGCTTCTAAAACTGGAATAAGAATTCAGATCCGCCCCTCTCCCTCCCCCCCCCC
TAACGTTACTGGCCGAAGCCGCTTGGAATAAGGCCGGTGTGCGTTTGTCTATATGTTATTTTCCACCATA
TTGCCGTCTTTTGGCAATGTGAGGGCCCGGAAACCTGGCCCTGTCTTCTTGACGAGCATTCCTAGGGGTC
TTTCCCCTCTCGCCAAAGGAATGCAAGGTCTGTTGAATGTCGTGAAGGAAGCAGTTCCTCTGGTAGCTTC
TTGAAGACAAACAACGTCTGTAGCGACCCTTTGCAGGCAGCGGAACCCCCCACCTGGCGACAGGTGCCTC
TGCGGCCAAAAGCCACGTGTATAAGATACACCTGCAAAGGCGGCACAACCCCAGTGCCACGTTGTGAGTT
GGATAGTTGTGGAAAGAGTCAAATGGCTCTCCTCAAGCGTATTCAACAAGGGGCTGAAGGATGCCCAGAA
GGTACCCCATTGTATGGGATCTGATCTGGGGCCTCGGTACACATGCTTTACATGTGTTTAGTCGAGGTTA
AAAAAACGTCTAGGCCCCCCGAACCACGGGGACGTGGTTTTCCTTTGAAAAACACGATGATAATATGGCC
ACAACCATGGTGAGCAAGGGCGAGGAGGATAACATGGCCATCATCAAGGAGTTCATGCGCTTCAAGGTGC
ACATGGAGGGCTCCGTGAACGGCCACGAGTTCGAGATCGAGGGCGAGGGCGAGGGCCGCCCCTACGAGGG
CACCCAGACCGCCAAGCTGAAGGTGACCAAGGGTGGCCCCCTGCCCTTCGCCTGGGACATCCTGTCCCCT
CAGTTCATGTACGGCTCCAAGGCCTACGTGAAGCACCCCGCCGACATCCCCGACTACTTGAAGCTGTCCT
TCCCCGAGGGCTTCAAGTGGGAGCGCGTGATGAACTTCGAGGACGGCGGCGTGGTGACCGTGACCCAGGA
CTCCTCCCTGCAGGACGGCGAGTTCATCTACAAGGTGAAGCTGCGCGGCACCAACTTCCCCTCCGACGGC
CCCGTAATGCAGAAGAAGACCATGGGCTGGGAGGCCTCCTCCGAGCGGATGTACCCCGAGGACGGCGCCC
TGAAGGGCGAGATCAAGCAGAGGCTGAAGCTGAAGGACGGCGGCCACTACGACGCTGAGGTCAAGACCAC
CTACAAGGCCAAGAAGCCCGTGCAGCTGCCCGGCGCCTACAACGTCAACATCAAGTTGGACATCACCTCC
CACAACGAGGACTACACCATCGTGGAACAGTACGAACGCGCCGAGGGCCGCCACTCCACCGGCGGCATGG
ACGAGCTGTACAAGTAAACCGGTGCTCGAGGTACCGATGAATAGCTAAGGTCGAGGCCGCAGGTAAGTAT
CAAGGTTACAAGACAGGTTTAAGGAGACCAATAGAAACTGGGCTTGTCGAGACAGAGAAGACTCTTGCGT
TTCTGATAGGCACCTATTGGTCTTACTGACATCCACTTTGCCTTTCTCTCCACAGGTGTCGACAATCAAC
CTCTGGATTACAAAATTTGTGAAAGATTGACTGGTATTCTTAACTATGTTGCTCCTTTTACGCTATGTGG
ATACGCTGCTTTAATGCCTTTGTATCATGCTATTGCTTCCCGTATGGCTTTCATTTTCTCCTCCTTGTAT
AAATCCTGGTTGCTGTCTCTTTATGAGGAGTTGTGGCCCGTTGTCAGGCAACGTGGCGTGGTGTGCACTG
TGTTTGCTGACGCAACCCCCACTGGTTGGGGCATTGCCACCACCTGTCAGCTCCTTTCCGGGACTTTCGC
TTTCCCCCTCCCTATTGCCACGGCGGAACTCATCGCCGCCTGCCTTGCCCGCTGCTGGACAGGGGCTCGG
CTGTTGGGCACTGACAATTCCGTGGTGTTGTCGGGGAAGCTGACGTCCTTTCCATGGCTGCTCGCCTGTG
TTGCCACCTGGATTCTGCGCGGGACGTCCTTCTGCTACGTCCCTTCGGCCCTCAATCCAGCGGACCTTCC
TTCCCGCGGCCTGCTGCCGGCTCTGCGGCCTCTTCCGCGTCTTCGCCTTCGCCCTCAGACGAGTCGGATC
TCCCTTTGGGCCGCCTCCCCGCCTGGAATTCGAGCTCGGTACGATCAGCCTCGACTGTGCCTTCTAGTTG
CCAGCCATCTGTTGTTTGCCCCTCCCCCGTGCCTTCCTTGACCCTGGAAGGTGCCACTCCCACTGTCCTT
TCCTAATAAAATGAGGAAATTGCATCGCATTGTCTGAGTAGGTGTCATTCTATTCTGGGGGGTGGGGTGG
GGCAGGACAGCAAGGGGGAGGATTGGGAAGACAATAGCCCAGCTTTTGTTCCCTTTAGTGAGGGTTAATT
GCGCGCTTGGCGTAATCATGGTCATAGCTGTTTCCTGTGTGAAATTGTTATCCGCTAATTCACTCCTCAG
GTGCAGGCTGCCTATCAGAAGGTGGTGGCTGGTGTGGCCAATGCCCTGGCTCACAAATACCACTGAGATC
TTTTTCCCTCTGCCAAAAATTATGGGGACATCATGAAGCCCCTTGAGCATCTGACTTCTGGCTAATAAAG
GAAATTTATTTTCATTGCAATAGTGTGTTGGAATTTTTTGTGTCTCTCACTCGGAAGGACATATGGGAGG
GCAAATCATTTAAAACATCAGAATGAGTATTTGGTTTAGAGTTTGGCAACATATGCCCATATGCTGGCTG
CCATGAACAAAGGTTGGCTATAAAGAGGTCATCAGTATATGAAACAGCCCCCTGCTGTCCATTCCTTATT
CCATAGAAAAGCCTTGACTTGAGGTTAGATTTTTTTTATATTTTGTTTTGTGTTATTTTTTTCTTTAACA
TCCCTAAAATTTTCCTTACATGTTTTACTAGCCAGATTTTTCCTCCTCTCCTGACTACTCCCAGTCATAG
CTGTCCCTCTTCTCTTATGGAGATCGGCCGGCCGCCGGCGTCGACGCGCGCGGCCGCGGCGCGCCGTTGC
TGGCGTTTTTCCATAGGCTCCGCCCCCCTGACGAGCATCACAAAAATCGACGCTCAAGTCAGAGGTGGCG
AAACCCGACAGGACTATAAAGATACCAGGCGTTTCCCCCTGGAAGCTCCCTCGTGCGCTCTCCTGTTCCG
ACCCTGCCGCTTACCGGATACCTGTCCGCCTTTCTCCCTTCGGGAAGCGTGGCGCTTTCTCATAGCTCAC
GCTGTAGGTATCTCAGTTCGGTGTAGGTCGTTCGCTCCAAGCTGGGCTGTGTGCACGAACCCCCCGTTCA
GCCCGACCGCTGCGCCTTATCCGGTAACTATCGTCTTGAGTCCAACCCGGTAAGACACGACTTATCGCCA
CTGGCAGCAGCCACTGGTAACAGGATTAGCAGAGCGAGGTATGTAGGCGGTGCTACAGAGTTCTTGAAGT
GGTGGCCTAACTACGGCTACACTAGAAGAACAGTATTTGGTATCTGCGCTCTGCTGAAGCCAGTTACCTT
CGGAAAAAGAGTTGGTAGCTCTTGATCCGGCAAACAAACCACCGCTGGTAGCGGTGGTTTTTTTGTTTGC
AAGCAGCAGATTACGCGCAGAAAAAAAGGATCTCAAGAAGATCCTTTGATCTTTTCTACGGGGTCTGACG
CTCAGTGGAACGAAAACTCACGTTAAGGGATTTTGGTCATGAGATTATCAAAAAGGATCTTCACCTAGAT
CCTTTTAAATTAAAAATGAAGTTTTAAATCAATCTAAAGTATATATGAGTAAACTTGGTCTGACAGTTAC
CAATGCTTAATCAGTGAGGCACCTATCTCAGCGATCTGTCTATTTCGTTCATCCATAGTTGCCTGACTCC
CCGTCGTGTAGATAACTACGATACGGGAGGGCTTACCATCTGGCCCCAGTGCTGCAATGATACCGCGAGA
CCCACGCTCACCGGCTCCAGATTTATCAGCAATAAACCAGCCAGCCGGAAGGGCCGAGCGCAGAAGTGGT
CCTGCAACTTTATCCGCCTCCATCCAGTCTATTAATTGTTGCCGGGAAGCTAGAGTAAGTAGTTCGCCAG
TTAATAGTTTGCGCAACGTTGTTGCCATTGCTACAGGCATCGTGGTGTCACGCTCGTCGTTTGGTATGGC
TTCATTCAGCTCCGGTTCCCAACGATCAAGGCGAGTTACATGATCCCCCATGTTGTGCAAAAAAGCGGTT
AGCTCCTTCGGTCCTCCGATCGTTGTCAGAAGTAAGTTGGCCGCAGTGTTATCACTCATGGTTATGGCAG
CACTGCATAATTCTCTTACTGTCATGCCATCCGTAAGATGCTTTTCTGTGACTGGTGAGTACTCAACCAA
GTCATTCTGAGAATAGTGTATGCGGCGACCGAGTTGCTCTTGCCCGGCGTCAATACGGGATAATACCGCG
CCACATAGCAGAACTTTAAAAGTGCTCATCATTGGAAAACGTTCTTCGGGGCGAAAACTCTCAAGGATCT
TACCGCTGTTGAGATCCAGTTCGATGTAACCCACTCGTGCACCCAACTGATCTTCAGCATCTTTTACTTT
CACCAGCGTTTCTGGGTGAGCAAAAACAGGAAGGCAAAATGCCGCAAAAAAGGGAATAAGGGCGACACGG
AAATGTTGAATACTCATACTCTTCCTTTTTCAATATTATTGAAGCATTTATCAGGGTTATTGTCTCATGA
GCGGATACATATTTGAATGTATTTAGAAAAATAAACAAATAGGGGTTCCGCGCACATTTCCCCGAAAAGT
GCCACCTGACGTCTAAGAAACCATTATTATCATGACATTAACCTATAAAAATAGGCGTATCACGAGGCCC
TTTCGTCTACGCGCGCGCCGGCGGCGCGCCGTCGACGGCCGGCCGCGGCCGC
Features (pLannotate 1.2.2; 17 found; start..end, strand, type, name):
    155..532     +  enhancer       CMV enhancer: human cytomegalovirus immediate early enhancer
    534..733     +  promoter       CMV promoter: human cytomegalovirus (CMV) immediate early promoter
    872..1004    +  intron         chimeric intron: chimera between introns from human β-globin and immunoglobulin heavy chain genes
   1028..1192    +  CDS            UnaG (fragment): UnaG is a basic (constitutively fluorescent) green fluorescent protein published in 2013, derived from Anguilla japonica. It has low acid sensitivity. It requires the cofactor bilirubin for fluorescence.
   1253..1573    +  CDS            DmrB: F36V mutant of FK506-binding protein FKBP12 binds synthetic ligands that do not bind wild-type FKBP
   1590..2176    +  misc_feature   IRES2: internal ribosome entry site (IRES) of the encephalomyocarditis virus (EMCV)
   2177..2884    +  CDS            mCherry: mCherry is a basic (constitutively fluorescent) red fluorescent protein published in 2004, derived from Discosoma sp.. It is reported to be a very rapidly-maturing monomer with low acid sensitivity.
   2933..3065    +  intron         chimeric intron: chimera between introns from human β-globin and immunoglobulin heavy chain genes
   3074..3662    +  misc_feature   WPRE: woodchuck hepatitis virus posttranscriptional regulatory element
   3666..3682    +  misc_feature   MCS (fragment): pUC18/19 multiple cloning site
   3695..3806    +  polyA_signal   bGH poly(A) signal: bovine growth hormone polyadenylation signal
   3902..3920    -  promoter       T3 promoter: promoter for bacteriophage T3 RNA polymerase
   3979..4053    +  CDS            HBB (fragment): HBB_PONPY - Experimental evidence at transcript level: Swiss-Prot protein existence level 2. Involved in oxygen transport from the lung to the various peripheral tissues. From Pongo pygmaeus (Bornean orangutan).
   4124..4179    +  polyA_signal   β-globin poly(A) signal: rabbit β-globin polyadenylation signal (Gil and Proudfoot, 1987)
   4558..5146    -  rep_origin     ori: high-copy-number ColE1/pMB1/pBR322/pUC origin of replication
   5317..6177    -  CDS            AmpR: β-lactamase; bla; confers resistance to ampicillin, carbenicillin, and related antibiotics
   6178..6282    -  promoter       AmpR promoter: bla
