[The description below was written by a language model from this plasmid's Addgene catalogue record and pLannotate feature annotations shown in this document.]
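Description:
pRDAX-466 N-Tag UnaG[2] L20 FKBP mCherry is a custom-built mammalian expression plasmid of about 6.4 kb, designed as a protein–protein interaction assay vector for bimolecular or trimolecular fluorescence complementation (BiFC/TriFC). It is maintained in E. coli through a high-copy ColE1/pUC-type origin and selected with ampicillin via the β-lactamase gene and its native promoter.

Expression in mammalian cells is driven by the CMV immediate-early enhancer and promoter, followed by a chimeric β-globin/immunoglobulin intron that promotes efficient processing of the transcript. The first open reading frame begins with a fragment of UnaG, the bilirubin-dependent green fluorescent protein from Japanese eel. As the name indicates, this fragment is placed as an N-terminal tag and joined, apparently through a linker (the "L20" of the name, consistent with a short unannotated gap), to FKBP. The catalogue lists the insert as mouse FKBP, whereas the automated annotation matches this region to DmrB, the F36V variant of FKBP12; the record does not resolve which description applies. On its own the UnaG fragment should be non-fluorescent, and green signal is expected only when a partner protein carrying the complementary fragment is brought close. The partner construct and any dimerising ligand are not specified here.

Downstream, an EMCV IRES allows translation of mCherry from the same transcript, giving a constitutive red marker of transfected cells and a reference for normalising the complementation signal. A second chimeric intron, a WPRE and a bGH polyadenylation signal complete the cassette. A T3 promoter, a β-globin coding remnant and a rabbit β-globin poly(A) signal lie further downstream, probably as backbone remnants.
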