Addgene plasmid #129933: pRDAX-466 N-Tag UnaG[2] L20 FKBP mCherry
Purpose: PPI (BiFC/TriFC) assay vector
Depositing lab: Gary Lewin. Depositing organization: Max-Delbrueck-Centrum fuer Molekulare Medizin (MDC).
Backbone
  Vector backbone: custom built
  Vector type: Mammalian Expression
Growth in bacteria
  Bacterial resistance: Ampicillin, 100 μg/mL
  Growth temperature: 37°C
  Growth strain: DH5alpha
  Copy number: High Copy
Gene/Insert
  Gene/Insert name: FKBP
  Species: M. musculus (mouse)
  Cloning method: Restriction Enzyme; 5′ cloning site unknown (unknown if destroyed); 3′ cloning site unknown (unknown if destroyed)
Terms and licenses: Academic/Nonprofit Terms; Industry Terms: Not Available to Industry
How to cite: pRDAX-466 N-Tag UnaG[2] L20 FKBP mCherry was a gift from Gary Lewin (Addgene plasmid # 129933 ; http://n2t.net/addgene:129933 ; RRID:Addgene_129933)
